>Addgene plasmid #245537 | pICSL30021 | addgene full sequence | sequence record 498373 | Addgene NGS Result
GGTCTCACCATGCCGAATCCTGGGGGCATTACCAATGTTCCATTCCCAAACCTCCCCCAGTTCAAAGATC
TTGCTCGTTTTGCTGTTCAAGATTATAATAAGAAAGAGAATGCTCATTTGGAGTTTGTAGAAAATTTGAA
TGTGAAGGAACAAGTTGTTGCTGGAATAATATACTATATAACGCTTGTGGCAACTGATGCTCATCACCAT
CACCATCACGGAAAGAAGAAAATATATGAAACCAAGATTTTGGTGAAGGGATGGGAGAATTTCAAGGAAG
TTCAAGAGTTCAAGCTTGTTGGTGATGCCACTAAGAGCAGCGGTCTGGAAGTTCTGTTTCAGGGCCCAAT
GTGAGACCACGAGTGATTAATGAATCGGCCAACGCGCGGGGAGAGGCGGTTTGCGTATTGGGCGCTCTTC
CGCTTCCTCGCTCACTGACTCGCTGCGCTCGGTCGTTCGGCTGCGGCGAGCGGTATCAGCTCACTCAAAG
GCGGTAATACGGTTATCCACAGAATCAGGGGATAACGCAGGAAAGAACATGTGAGCAAAAGGCCAGCAAA
AGGCCAGGAACCGTAAAAAGGCCGCGTTGCTGGCGTTTTTCCATAGGCTCCGCCCCCCTGACGAGCATCA
CAAAAATCGACGCTCAAGTCAGAGGTGGCGAAACCCGACAGGACTATAAAGATACCAGGCGTTTCCCCCT
GGAAGCTCCCTCGTGCGCTCTCCTGTTCCGACCCTGCCGCTTACCGGATACCTGTCCGCCTTTCTCCCTT
CGGGAAGCGTGGCGCTTTCTCATAGCTCACGCTGTAGGTATCTCAGTTCGGTGTAGGTCGTTCGCTCCAA
GCTGGGCTGTGTGCACGAACCCCCCGTTCAGCCCGACCGCTGCGCCTTATCCGGTAACTATCGTCTTGAG
TCCAACCCGGTAAGACACGACTTATCGCCACTGGCAGCAGCCACTGGTAACAGGATTAGCAGAGCGAGGT
ATGTAGGCGGTGCTACAGAGTTCTTGAAGTGGTGGCCTAACTACGGCTACACTAGAAGAACAGTATTTGG
TATCTGCGCTCTGCTGAAGCCAGTTACCTTCGGAAAAAGAGTTGGTAGCTCTTGATCCGGCAAACAAACC
ACCGCTGGTAGCGGTGGTTTTTTTGTTTGCAAGCAGCAGATTACGCGCAGAAAAAAAGGATCTCAAGAAG
ATCCTTTGATCTTTTCTACGGGGTCTGACGCTCAGTGGAACGAAAACTCACGTTAAGGGATTTTGGTCAT
GAGATTATCAAAAAGGATCTTCACCTAGATCCTTTTAAATTAAAAATGAAGTTTTAAATCAATCTAAAGT
ATATATGAGTAAACTTGGTCTGACAGTTATTTGCCGACTACCTTGGTGATCTCGCCTTTTACGTAATGGA
CAAATTCTTCCAACTGATCTGCGCGCGAGGCCAAGCGATCTTCTTCTTGTCCAAGATAAGCCTGTCTAGC
TTCAAGTATGACGGGCTGATACTGGGCCGGCAGGCGCTCCATTGCCCAGTCGGCAGCGACATCCTTCGGC
GCGATTTTGCCGGTTACTGCGCTGTACCAAATGCGGGACAACGTAAGCACTACATTTCGCTCATCGCCAG
CCCAGTCGGGCGGCGAGTTCCATAGCGTTAAGGTTTCATTTAGCGCCTCAAATAGATCCTGTTCAGGAAC
CGGATCAAAGAGTTCCTCCGCCGCTGGACCTACCAAGGCAACGCTATGTTCTCTTGCTTTTGTCAGCAAG
ATAGCCAGATCAATGTCGATCGTGGCTGGCTCGAAGATACCTGCAAGAATGTCATTGCGCTGCCATTCTC
CAAATTGCAGTTCGCGCTTAGCTGGATAACGCCACGGAATGATGTCGTCGTGCACAACAATGGTGACTTC
TACAGCGCGGAGAATCTCGCTCTCTCCAGGGGAAGCCGAAGTTTCCAAAAGGTCGTTGATCAAAGCTCGC
CGCGTTGTTTCATCAAGCCTTACGGTCACCGTAACCAGCAAATCAATATCGCTGTGTGGCTTCAGGCCGC
CATCCACTGCGGAGCCGTACAAATGTACGGCCAGCAACGTCGGTTCGAGATGGCGCTCGATGACGCCAAC
TACCTCTGATAGTTGAGTCGATACTTCGGCGATCACCGCTTCCCTCATGATGTTTAACTTTGTTTTAGGG
CGACTGCCCTGCTGCGTAACATCGTTGCTGCTCCATAACATCAAACATCGACCCACGGCGTAACGCGCTT
GCTGCTTGGATGCCCGAGGCATAGACTGTACCCCAAAAAAAAACAGTCATAACAAGCCATGAAAACCGCC
ACTGCGCCGTTACCACCGCTGCGTTCGGTCAAGGTTCTGGACCAGTTGCGTGAGCGCATACTCTTCCTTT
TTCAATATTATTGAAGCATTTATCAGGGTTATTGTCTCATGAGCGGATACATATTTGAATGTATTTAGAA
AAATAAACAAATAGGGGTTCCGCGCACATTTCCCCGAAAAGTGCCACCTGACGTCTAAGAAACCATTATT
ATCATGACATTAACCTATAAAAATAGGCGTATCACGAGGCCCTTTCGTCCACTGAAGAGCCACTGT
Features (pLannotate 1.2.2; 7 found; start..end, strand, type, name):
     67..312     +  CDS            CYTA_HELAN: Experimental evidence at protein level: Swiss-Prot protein existence level 1. Strong inhibitor of papain and ficin but poor inhibitor of cathepsin H, B and L. From Helianthus annuus (Common sunflower).
    366..415     -  CDS            lacI (fragment): lac repressor; lacI; The lac repressor binds to the lac operator to inhibit transcription in E. coli. This inhibition can be relieved by adding lactose or isopropyl-β-D-thiogalactopyranoside (IPTG).
    598..1186    -  rep_origin     ori: high-copy-number ColE1/pMB1/pBR322/pUC origin of replication
   1360..2148    -  CDS            aadA: S3AD_ECOLX - Experimental evidence at protein level: Swiss-Prot protein existence level 1. Mediates bacterial resistance to the antibiotics streptomycin and spectinomycin. From Escherichia coli.
   2155..2211    -  CDS            GmR (fragment): gentamycin acetyltransferase; aacC1; confers resistance to gentamycin
   2299..2379    +  CDS            int (fragment): INT2_ECOLX - Protein inferred from homology: Swiss-Prot protein existence level 3. Putative integrase believed to be involved in the insertion of antibiotic resistance genes into plasmids and transposons. From Escherichia coli.
   2370..2474    -  promoter       AmpR promoter: bla
