[The description below was written by a language model from this plasmid's Addgene catalogue record and pLannotate feature annotations shown in this document.]
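Description:
pICSL30021 is a Level 0 Golden Gate part plasmid for synthetic biology, built on the small pICSL01002 backbone and following the MoClo overhang syntax. It is maintained in E. coli as a high-copy plasmid through a ColE1/pUC-type origin and is selected with spectinomycin. Resistance comes from the aadA aminoglycoside adenylyltransferase gene, and an AmpR (bla) promoter is annotated upstream of it in the same orientation. The short lacI, gentamicin acetyltransferase and integrase fragments picked up by the automated annotation appear to be backbone or resistance-cassette remnants rather than functional genes. The 2,586 nt sequenced record matches the stated backbone plus insert size.

The payload is a roughly 340 bp synthetic module named "C3_Cysta", described as an N-terminal tag for metal affinity. The annotation matches most of the insert to a sunflower (Helianthus annuus) cystatin, a papain and ficin inhibitor, so the tag appears to be built on a cystatin domain. The record does not explain what "C3" refers to or which element provides the metal binding. Internal BsaI and BpiI sites were removed by point mutation, so the part is compatible with the Type IIS enzymes used in hierarchical assembly.

The module carries no promoter or terminator of its own. On release it has CCAT and AATG overhangs, which place it in the N-terminal tag position: after a promoter/5′ UTR part and in frame ahead of a coding sequence part. It is used as a building block in one-pot Golden Gate assembly of Level 1 transcription units that encode N-terminally tagged fusion proteins, presumably for affinity purification. The record names no expression host.
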