Addgene plasmid #245537: pICSL30021
Purpose: Level 0 Golden Gate part N-Terminal Tag with overhangs CCAT - AATG
Depositing lab: Mark Youles. Depositing organization: Sainsbury Laboratory, Norwich.
Backbone
  Vector backbone: pICSL01002
  Backbone size w/o insert (bp): 2246
  Vector type: Synthetic Biology
Growth in bacteria
  Bacterial resistance: Spectinomycin, 50 μg/mL
  Growth temperature: 37°C
  Growth strain: DH5alpha
  Copy number: High Copy
Gene/Insert
  Gene/Insert name: N-Terminal tag C3_Cysta (metal affinity)
  Species: Synthetic
  Insert size (bp): 340
  Mutation: BsaI/BpiI sites removed by point-mutation
  Cloning method: Restriction Enzyme; 5′ cloning site BsaI (destroyed during cloning); 3′ cloning site BsaI (destroyed during cloning)
  Sequencing primers: 5′ TCACATGTTCTTTCCTGCG; 3′ GTCTCATGAGCGGATACATATTTGAATG
Terms and licenses: Academic/Nonprofit Terms; Industry Terms: Not Available to Industry
Depositor comments: Level 0 N-Terminal tag module used for GoldenGate assemblies using the MoClo overhang syntax
How to cite: pICSL30021 was a gift from Mark Youles (Addgene plasmid # 245537 ; http://n2t.net/addgene:245537 ; RRID:Addgene_245537)
